Addgene plasmid #21967: CMV-d2eGFP-cxcr4
Purpose: (Empty Backbone)
Depositing lab: Phil Sharp. Depositing organization: Massachusetts Institute of Technology. Publication: MicroRNA sponges: competitive inhibitors of small RNAs in mammalian cells. Ebert MS, Neilson JR, Sharp PA. Nat Methods. 2007 Sep . 4(9):721-6. 10.1038/nmeth1079 PubMed 17694064.
Backbone
  Vector backbone: pcDNA5
  Backbone size (bp): 5000
  Vector type: Mammalian Expression
Growth in bacteria
  Bacterial resistance: Ampicillin, 100 μg/mL
  Growth temperature: 37°C
  Growth strain: DH5alpha
  Copy number: High Copy
Gene/Insert
  Gene/Insert name: CMV d2eGFP CXCR4 control sponge
  Insert size (bp): 175
  Cloning method: Restriction Enzyme; 5′ cloning site XhoI (not destroyed); 3′ cloning site ApaI (not destroyed)
  Sequencing primers: 5′ n/a
Terms and licenses: Academic/Nonprofit Terms; Industry Terms: Not Available to Industry
Depositor comments: From Supplementary Table 1: "CXCR4 bulged Renilla luciferase reporter, 7 sites or 1 site; CMV sponge, 7 sites; U6 spong, 4 sites: AAGUUUUCAGAAAGCUAACA"
How to cite: CMV-d2eGFP-cxcr4 was a gift from Phil Sharp (Addgene plasmid # 21967 ; http://n2t.net/addgene:21967 ; RRID:Addgene_21967)
