[The description below was written by a language model from this plasmid's Addgene catalogue record.]
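Description:
CMV-d2eGFP-cxcr4 is a mammalian expression plasmid built on a pcDNA5 backbone of about 5 kb. It is maintained as a high-copy plasmid in E. coli under ampicillin selection. No feature table is provided, so elements such as the bacterial origin, the polyadenylation signal and any mammalian selection marker are not documented here. As the name indicates, the CMV promoter drives a destabilised eGFP (d2eGFP), a short-half-life GFP variant whose fluorescence tracks changes in expression more closely than stable GFP does.

The payload is a roughly 175 bp "CXCR4 control sponge" cloned between XhoI and ApaI sites, both of which are retained. The record does not state its position explicitly, but the sponge design implies it lies downstream of the reporter coding region, in the 3′ untranslated region. According to the depositor's comments, the CMV sponge format carries seven tandem binding sites, here of the bulged type. A bulged site is imperfectly complementary to the small RNA in its central region, so it binds the RNA without being efficiently cleaved.

MicroRNA sponges are transcripts that act as competitive inhibitors, soaking up a given small RNA and relieving repression of its natural targets. In this construct the sites match a CXCR4-derived small RNA sequence rather than a microRNA under study, and the construct is labelled a control. It therefore serves as the negative-control counterpart to microRNA-specific CMV-d2eGFP sponges in transfected mammalian cells. The GFP reporter marks expressing cells and reports any repression of the sponge transcript itself. Although the catalogue lists the purpose as an empty backbone, the preserved cloning sites would also allow the control sites to be exchanged for other sponge arrays.
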