>Addgene plasmid #21967 | CMV-d2eGFP-cxcr4 | addgene partial sequence | sequence record 28263 | 21967 with CMV-d2eGFP-F (TATATCATGGCCGACAAGC)
GGCAGCGTGCAGCTCGCCGACCACTACCAGCAGAACACCCCCATCGGCGACGGCCCCGTGCTGCTGCCCG
ACAACCACTACCTGAGCACCCAGTCCGCCCTGAGCAAAGACCCCAACGAGAAGCGCGATCACATGGTCCT
GCTGGAGTTCGTGACCGCCGCCGGGATCACTCTCGGCATGGACGAGCTGTACAAGAAGCTTAGCCATGGC
TTCCCGCCGGAGGTGGAGGAGCAGGATGATGGCACGCTGCCCATGTCTTGTGCCCAGGAGAGCGGGATGG
ACCGTCACCCTGCAGCCTGTGCTTCTGCTAGGATCAATGTGTAGGCGGCCGCCTCGAGCCGGAAGTTTTC
AGAAAGCTAACACCGGAAGTTTTCAGAAAGCTAACACCGGAAGTTTTCAGAAAGCTAACACCGGAAGTTT
TCAGAAAGCTAACACCGGAAGTTTTCAGAAAGCTAACACCGGAAGTTTTCAGAAAGCTAACACCGGAAGT
TTTCAGAAAGCTAACACCGGATCGCGGGCCCGTTTAAACCCGCTGATCAGCCTCGACTGTGCCTTCTAGT
TGCCAGCCATCTGTTGTTTGCCCCTCCCCCGTGCCTTCCTTGACCCTGGAAGGTGCCACTCCCACTGTCC
TTTCCTAATAAAATGAGGAAATTGCATCGCATTGTCTGAGTAGGTGTCATTCTATTCTGGGGGGTGGGGT
GGGGCAGGACAGCAAGGGGGAGGATTGGGAAGACAATAGCAGGCATGCTGGGGATGCGGTGGGCTCTATG
GCTTCTGANGCGGAAAGAACCAGCTGGGGCTCTAGGGGGTATCCCCACGCGCCCTG
