>Addgene plasmid #21967 | CMV-d2eGFP-cxcr4 | addgene partial sequence | sequence record 28264 | 21967 with BGH-Rev
GCGATCCGGTGTTAGCTTTCTGAAACTTCCGGTGTTAGCTTTCTGAAAACTTCCGGTGTTAGCTTTCTGA
AAACTTCCGGTGTTAGCTTTCTGAAAACTTCCGGTGTTAGCTTTCTGAAAACTTCCGGTGTTAGCTTTCT
GAAAACTTCCGGTGTTAGCTTTCTGAAAACTTCCGGCTCGAGGCGGCCGCCTACACATTGATCCTAGCAG
AAGCACAGGCTGCAGGGTGACGGTCCATCCCGCTCTCCTGGGCACAAGACATGGGCAGCGTGCCATCATC
CTGCTCCTCCACCTCCGGCGGGAAGCCATGGCTAAGCTTCTTGTACAGCTCGTCCATGCCGAGAGTGATC
CCGGCGGCGGTCACGAACTCCAGCAGGACCATGTGATCGCGCTTCTCGTTGGGGTCTTTGCTCAGGGCGG
ACTGGGTGCTCAGGTAGTGGTTGTCGGGCAGCAGCACGGGGCCGTCGCCGATGGGGGTGTTCTGCTGGTA
GTGGTCGGCGAGCTGCACGCTGCCGTCCTCGATGTTGTGGCGGATCTTGAAGTTCACCTTGATGCCGTTC
TTCTGCTTGTCGGCCATGATATAGACGTTGTGGCTGTTGTAGTTGTACTCCAGCTTGTGCCCCAGGATGT
TGCCGTCCTCCTTGAAGTCGATGCCCTTCAGCTCGATGCGGTTCACCAGGGTGTCGCCCTCGAACTTCAC
CTCGGCGCGGGTCTTGTAGTTGCCGTCGTCCTTGAA
