>Addgene plasmid #21967 | CMV-d2eGFP-cxcr4 | addgene partial sequence | sequence record 28265 | 21967 with CMV-F
GAGCTCTCTGGCTAACTAGAGAACCCACTGCTTACTGGCTTATCGAAATTAATACGACTCACTATAGGGA
GACCCAAGCTGGCTAGCGTTTAAACTTAAGCTTGGTACCGAGCTCGGATCCACCGGTCGCCACCATGGTG
AGCAAGGGCGAGGAGCTGTTCACCGGGGTGGTGCCCATCCTGGTCGAGCTGGACGGCGACGTAAACGGCC
ACAAGTTCAGCGTGTCCGGCGAGGGCGAGGGCGATGCCACCTACGGCAAGCTGACCCTGAAGTTCATCTG
CACCACCGGCAAGCTGCCCGTGCCCTGGCCCACCCTCGTGACCACCCTGACCTACGGCGTGCAGTGCTTC
AGCCGCTACCCCGACCACATGAAGCAGCACGACTTCTTCAAGTCCGCCATGCCCGAAGGCTACGTCCAGG
AGCGCACCATCTTCTTCAAGGACGACGGCAACTACAAGACCCGCGCCGAGGTGAAGTTCGAGGGCGACAC
CCTGGTGAACCGCATCGAGCTGAAGGGCATCGACTTCAAGGAGGACGGCAACATCCTGGGGCACAAGCTG
GAGTACAACTACAACAGCCACAACGTCTATATCATGGCCGACAAGCAGAAGAACGGCATCAAGGTGAACT
TCAAGATCCGCCACAACATCGAGGACGGCAGCGTGCAGCTCGCCGACCACTACCAGCAGAACACCC
